>Addgene plasmid #43775 | IV-GTA | depositor partial sequence | sequence record 59040 | IV-GTA sequence 279 bps
CGTCTCGACTCACCCCAGAGCAGGTCGTGGCAATCGCGAGCAATAACGGCGGAAAACAGGCTTTGGAAAC
GGTGCAGAGGCTCCTTCCAGTGCTGTGCCAAGCGCACGGCCTCACCCCAGAGCAGGTCGTGGCCATTGCC
TCGAATGGAGGGGGCAAACAGGCGTTGGAAACCGTACAACGATTGCTGCCGGTGCTGTGCCAAGCGCACG
GATTAACCCCAGAGCAGGTCGTGGCAATCGCCTCCAACATTGGCGGGAGACCCGCACTGGAGAGAGACG
