>Addgene plasmid #43775 | IV-GTA | addgene partial sequence | sequence record 62116 | M13-F20 5'-TGTAAAACGACGGCCAGT-3'
CTATAGGGCGAATTGGGCCCTCTAGATGCATGCTCGAGCGGCCGCCAGTGTGATGGATATCTGCAGAATT
CGCCCTTATATAGATGCCGTCCTAGCGCGTCTCGACTCACCCCAGAGCAGGTCGTGGCAATCGCGAGCAA
TAACGGCGGAAAACAGGCTTTGGAAACGGTGCAGAGGCTCCTTCCAGTGCTGTGCCAAGCGCACGGCCTC
ACCCCAGAGCAGGTCGTGGCCATTGCCTCGAATGGAGGGGGCAAACAGGCGTTGGAAACCGTACAACGAT
TGCTGCCGGTGCTGTGCCAAGCGCACGGATTAACCCCAGAGCAGGTCGTGGCAATCGCCTCCAACATTGG
CGGGAGACCCGCACTGGAGAGAGACGTGGGCACAGGAAAGATACTTAAGGGCGAATTCCAGCACACTGGC
GGCCGTTACTAGTGGATCCGAGCTCGGTACCAAGCTTGATGCATAGCTTGAGTATTCTATAGTGTCACCT
AAATAGCTTGGCGTAATCATGGTCATAGCTGTTTCCTGTGTGAAATTGTTATCCGCTCACAATTCCACAC
AACATACGAGCCGGAAGCATAAAGTGTAAAGCCTGGGGTGCCTAATGAGTGAGCTAACTCACATTAATTG
CGTTGCGCTCACTGCCCGCTTTCCAGTCGGGAAACCTGTCGTGCCAGCTGCATTAATGAATCGGCCAACG
CGCGGGGAGAGGCGGTTTGCGTATTGGGCGCTCTTCCGCTTCCTCGCTCACTGACTCGCTGCGCTCGGTC
GTTCGGCTGCGGCGAGCGGTATCAGCTCACTCAAAGGCGGTAATACGGTTATCCACAGAATCAGGGGATA
ACGCAGGAAAGAACATGTGAGCAAAAGGCCAGCAAAAGGCCAGG
