[The description below was written by a language model from this plasmid's Addgene catalogue record.]
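Description:
IV-GTA is a small bacterial cloning plasmid built on the commercial pCRII-TOPO backbone (about 4 kb without insert), into which a 279 bp synthetic fragment was introduced by TOPO cloning. It is a high-copy plasmid maintained in E. coli and carries both ampicillin and kanamycin resistance, so either or both drugs can be used for selection. The insert can be sequenced from the flanking T7 and M13 reverse primer sites, standard features of this backbone. It is a storage and propagation vector only: the record lists no eukaryotic promoter, reporter, tag or expression cassette, and none would be expected in this vector type.

The insert is described only by its name and as synthetic. The plasmid was deposited in connection with a TALEN genome-editing system for generating human stem cell-based disease models. In that context, the name plausibly denotes a pre-assembled block of TAL effector repeats specifying the nucleotide triplet G-T-A at the fourth position ("IV") of a modular repeat array. The 279 bp size is roughly what three repeat units would occupy. This reading is an inference from the name, size and associated publication, not something stated in the catalogue fields. If it is correct, the plasmid would be one member of a library of building-block clones from which fragments are excised or amplified and joined in order to make custom DNA-binding domains, which are then moved into a separate nuclease expression vector. No feature table was provided, so the insert's exact boundaries, orientation and any flanking assembly sites cannot be confirmed.
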