Addgene plasmid #43775: IV-GTA
Depositing lab: Chad Cowan & Kiran Musunuru. Depositing organization: Harvard University. Publication: A TALEN Genome-Editing System for Generating Human Stem Cell-Based Disease Models. Ding Q, Lee YK, Schaefer EA, Peters DT, Veres A, Kim K, Kuperwasser N, Motola DL, Meissner TB, Hendriks WT, Trevisan M, Gupta RM, Moisan A, Banks E, Friesen M, Schinzel RT, Xia F, Tang A, Xia Y, Figueroa E, Wann A, Ahfeldt T, Daheron L, Zhang F, Rubin LL, Peng LF, Chung RT, Musunuru K, Cowan CA. Cell Stem Cell. 2012 Dec 12. pii: S1934-5909(12)00645-5. doi: 10.1016/j.stem.2012.11.011. PubMed 23246482.
Backbone
  Vector backbone: pCRII-TOPO
  Backbone manufacturer: Invitrogen
  Backbone size w/o insert (bp): 3973
  Vector type: Bacterial Cloning
Growth in bacteria
  Bacterial resistance: Ampicillin and Kanamycin, 100 & 50 μg/mL
  Growth temperature: 37°C
  Growth strain: Top10
  Copy number: High Copy
Gene/Insert
  Gene/Insert name: IV-GTA
  Species: Synthetic
  Insert size (bp): 279
  Cloning method: TOPO Cloning
  Sequencing primers: 5′ T7; 3′ M13-rev
Terms and licenses: Academic/Nonprofit Terms; Industry Terms: Not Available to Industry
How to cite: IV-GTA was a gift from Chad Cowan & Kiran Musunuru (Addgene plasmid # 43775 ; http://n2t.net/addgene:43775 ; RRID:Addgene_43775)
